Addgene plasmid #51397: RFP-KIF3A-HL
Purpose: expression of RFP-tagged amino acid 369-701 (headless) of KIF3A in mammalian cells
Depositing lab: Trina Schroer. Depositing organization: Johns Hopkins University and School of Medicine. Publication: Kinesin-2 is a motor for late endosomes and lysosomes. Brown CL, Maier KC, Stauber T, Ginkel LM, Wordeman L, Vernos I, Schroer TA. Traffic. 2005 Dec;6(12):1114-24. 10.1111/j.1600-0854.2005.00347.x PubMed 16262723.
Backbone
  Vector backbone: RFP-C1
  Backbone size w/o insert (bp): 4666
  Vector type: Mammalian Expression
  Selectable markers: Neomycin (select with G418)
Growth in bacteria
  Bacterial resistance: Kanamycin, 50 μg/mL
  Growth temperature: 37°C
  Growth strain: XL10 Gold
  Copy number: High Copy
Gene/Insert
  Gene/Insert name: KIF3A
  Species: M. musculus (mouse)
  Insert size (bp): 1000
  Entrez Gene: Kif3a (a.k.a. Kif3, Kifl, Kns3)
  Promoter: CMV
  Tag / fusion protein: RFP (N terminal on backbone)
  Cloning method: Restriction Enzyme; 5′ cloning site XhoI (not destroyed); 3′ cloning site EcoRI (not destroyed)
  Sequencing primers: 5′ None; 3′ None
Terms and licenses: Academic/Nonprofit Terms; Industry Terms: Not Available to Industry
How to cite: RFP-KIF3A-HL was a gift from Trina Schroer (Addgene plasmid # 51397 ; http://n2t.net/addgene:51397 ; RRID:Addgene_51397)
