[The description below was written by a language model from this plasmid's Addgene catalogue record.]
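Description:
RFP-KIF3A-HL is a mammalian expression plasmid built on the RFP-C1 backbone (about 4.7 kb without insert), a C1-style vector in which a red fluorescent protein coding sequence sits upstream of the cloning site, so that inserted genes are expressed as N-terminally RFP-tagged fusions. It is maintained in E. coli as a high-copy plasmid under kanamycin selection. It also carries a neomycin resistance marker that allows G418 selection of transfected mammalian cells. No feature table is provided, so details such as the origin of replication, polyadenylation signals and the exact RFP variant are not stated in the record.

The insert is a roughly 1 kb fragment of mouse Kif3a encoding amino acids 369–701, cloned between XhoI and EcoRI sites that both remain intact. This "headless" (HL) fragment lacks the N-terminal region that forms the kinesin motor head; KIF3A is a motor subunit of kinesin-2. Transcription of the RFP–KIF3A(369–701) fusion is driven by the CMV promoter, a strong constitutive promoter in most mammalian cell lines.

The stated purpose is expression of this RFP-tagged headless KIF3A in mammalian cells, with the fluorescent tag allowing expressing cells and the fusion protein's localisation to be followed by microscopy. Motorless kinesin fragments of this type are generally used as dominant-negative inhibitors that compete with the endogenous motor subunit. This would fit the associated work on kinesin-2 as a motor for late endosomes and lysosomes, although the record itself does not explicitly describe the construct as dominant negative.
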