>Addgene plasmid #51397 | RFP-KIF3A-HL | addgene partial sequence | sequence record 79780 | CMV-F 5'-CGCAAATGGGCGGTAGGCGTG-3'
GCAGAGCTGGTTTAGTGAACCGTCAGATCCGCTAGCGCTACCGGTCGCCACCATGGCCTCCTCCGAGGAC
GTCATCAAGGAGTTCATGCGCTTCAAGGTGCGCATGGAGGGCTCCGTGAACGGCCACGAGTTCGAGATCG
AGGGCGAGGGCGAGGGCCGCCCCTACGAGGGCACCCAGACCGCCAAGCTGAAGGTGACCAAGGGCGGCCC
CCTGCCCTTCGCCTGGGACATCCTGTCCCCTCAGTTCCAGTACGGCTCCAAGGCCTACGTGAAGCACCCC
GCCGACATCCCCGACTACTTGAAGCTGTCCTTCCCCGAGGGCTTCAAGTGGGAGCGCGTGATGAACTTCG
AGGACGGCGGCGTGGTGACCGTGACCCAGGACTCCTCCCTGCAGGACGGCGAGTTCATCTACAAGGTGAA
GCTGCGCGGCACCAACTTCCCCTCCGACGGCCCCGTAATGCAGAAGAAGACCATGGGCTGGGAGGCCTCC
ACCGAGCGGATGTACCCCGAGGACGGCGCCCTGAAGGGCGAGATCAAGATGAGGCTGAAGCTGAAGGACG
GCGGCCACTACGACGCCGAGGTCAAGACCACCTACATGGCCAAGAAGCCCGTGCAGCTGCCCGGCGCCTA
CAAGACCGACATCAAGCTGGACATCACCTCCCACAACGAGGACTACACCATCGTGGAACAGTACGAGCGC
GCCGAGGGCCGCCACTCCACCGGCGCCTCCGGACTCAGATCTCGAGGAGAGCTGAAGAAAAAGCTTGAGG
AAGGGGAAGAAGTGTCAGGCTCTGACATCAGTGGGTCAGAGGAGGATGACGAGGAGGGTGAACTTGGAGA
AGATGGAGAAAAAAAGAAAAAGAGAAGGGACCAAGCAGGTAAAAAGAAAGTTTCCCCAGATAAGATGGTG
GAAATGCAAGCGAAAATTGACGAGGAGAGAAAAGCACTGGAAACCAAACTTGACATGGAAGAAGAAGA
